Addgene plasmid #101673: pAB174
Purpose: Opto-T7RNAP*(179)
Depositing lab: Mustafa Khammash. Depositing organization: ETH Zurich (Swiss Federal Institute of Technology). Publication: Dynamic Blue Light-Inducible T7 RNA Polymerases (Opto-T7RNAPs) for Precise Spatiotemporal Gene Expression Control. Baumschlager A, Aoki SK, Khammash M. ACS Synth Biol. 2017 Nov 17;6(11):2157-2167. doi: 10.1021/acssynbio.7b00169. Epub 2017 Oct 18. PubMed 29045151.
Backbone
  Vector backbone: pSC101
  Vector type: Bacterial Expression, Synthetic Biology
Growth in bacteria
  Bacterial resistance: Chloramphenicol, 25 μg/mL
  Growth temperature: 37°C
  Growth strain: DH5alpha
  Copy number: Low Copy
Gene/Insert
  Gene/Insert name: Opto-T7RNAP*(179)
Terms and licenses: Academic/Nonprofit Terms; Industry Terms: Not Available to Industry
How to cite: pAB174 was a gift from Mustafa Khammash (Addgene plasmid # 101673 ; http://n2t.net/addgene:101673 ; RRID:Addgene_101673)
