[The description below was written by a language model from this plasmid's Addgene catalogue record and pLannotate feature annotations shown in this document.]
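Description:
pAB174 is a low-copy bacterial expression plasmid for synthetic biology that encodes Opto-T7RNAP*(179), a blue-light-inducible split T7 RNA polymerase. It is built on a pSC101 backbone and replicates through the pSC101 origin together with the Rep101 (RepA) protein that origin requires. Selection is by chloramphenicol resistance from a cat gene driven by its native promoter and followed by a lambda t0 terminator. The sequenced record is 7,345 nt.

The payload consists of two separate expression units in the same orientation, each annotated with an araBAD promoter fragment and closed by an rrnB T1 terminator. The first unit encodes a short N-terminal fragment of T7 RNA polymerase, about 179 codons long and consistent with the "179" in the name, followed by nMagHigh1. The second unit has a T7 gene 10 ribosome binding site and encodes pMag followed by the large remaining C-terminal portion of the polymerase. nMagHigh1 and pMag are the "Magnet" photoreceptor domains engineered from Neurospora crassa Vivid, and they heterodimerize under blue light. Illumination should therefore bring the two polymerase halves together to reconstitute an enzyme that transcribes from T7 promoters, while darkness allows dissociation and loss of activity.

No araC gene is annotated, and only fragments of the araBAD promoter are detected, so arabinose regulation presumably depends on the host or on another component; the record does not clarify this. It also does not explain the asterisk in the name, which presumably marks a variant of the polymerase. No T7-promoter reporter is present, so a target gene must be supplied separately. The construct is used for dynamic, spatiotemporal light control of gene expression in E. coli.
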