Features (pLannotate 1.2.2; 14 found; start..end, strand, type, name):
      7..78      +  promoter       araBAD promoter (fragment): araBAD; promoter of the L-arabinose operon of E. coli; the araC regulatory gene is transcribed in the opposite direction (Guzman et al., 1995)
    109..645     +  CDS            RPOL_BPT7 (fragment): Experimental evidence at protein level: Swiss-Prot protein existence level 1. Highly processive DNA-dependent RNA polymerase that catalyzes the transcription of class II and class III viral genes. Recognizes a specific promoter sequence and enters first into an 'abortive phase' where very short transcripts are synthesized and released before proceeding to the processive transcription of long RNA chains. Unwinds the double-stranded DNA to expose the coding strand for templating. Participates in the initiation of viral DNA replication presumably by making primers accessible to the DNA polymerase
    661..1110    +  CDS            nMagHigh1: "negative Magnet" variant of an N-terminally truncated Vivid (VVD) blue light photoreceptor from Neurospora crassa (Kawano et al., 2015) rapidly heterodimerizes with pMag or pMagFast2 upon blue light irradiation
   1126..1212    +  terminator     rrnB T1 terminator: Escherichia coli rrnB; transcription terminator T1 from the E. coli rrnB gene
   1708..1779    +  promoter       araBAD promoter (fragment): araBAD; promoter of the L-arabinose operon of E. coli; the araC regulatory gene is transcribed in the opposite direction (Guzman et al., 1995)
   1814..1834    +  RBS            RBS: efficient ribosome binding site from bacteriophage T7 gene 10 (Olins and Rangwala, 1989)
   1875..2324    +  CDS            pMag: "positive Magnet" variant of an N-terminally truncated Vivid (VVD) blue light photoreceptor from Neurospora crassa (Kawano et al., 2015) rapidly heterodimerizes with nMagHigh1 upon blue light irradiation to form a complex with slow switch-off kinetics
   2340..4451    +  CDS            RPOL_BPT7 (fragment): Experimental evidence at protein level: Swiss-Prot protein existence level 1. Highly processive DNA-dependent RNA polymerase that catalyzes the transcription of class II and class III viral genes. Recognizes a specific promoter sequence and enters first into an 'abortive phase' where very short transcripts are synthesized and released before proceeding to the processive transcription of long RNA chains. Unwinds the double-stranded DNA to expose the coding strand for templating. Participates in the initiation of viral DNA replication presumably by making primers accessible to the DNA polymerase
   4466..4552    +  terminator     rrnB T1 terminator: Escherichia coli rrnB; transcription terminator T1 from the E. coli rrnB gene
   4733..5683    -  CDS            Rep101: RepA protein needed for replication with the pSC101 origin; rep101
   5731..5953    -  rep_origin     pSC101 ori: low-copy replication origin that requires the Rep101 protein
   6445..6539    -  terminator     lambda t0 terminator: transcription terminator from phage lambda
   6563..7219    -  CDS            cat: CAT_ECOLX - Experimental evidence at protein level: Swiss-Prot protein existence level 1. This enzyme is an effector of chloramphenicol resistance in bacteria. From Escherichia coli. This protein is used as a marker in many commonly used cloning vectors, such as pACYC184.
   7220..7322    -  promoter       cat promoter: promoter of the E. coli cat gene encoding chloramphenicol acetyltransferase
>Addgene plasmid #101673 | pAB174 | addgene full sequence | sequence record 372293 | Addgene NGS Result
GACGTCTAGCATTTTTATCCATAAGATTAGCGGATCCTACCTGACGCTTTTTATCGCAACTCTCTACTGT
TTCTCCATACCCGTTTTTTTGGAAGGAGGTAAAGATCTATGAACACGATTAACATCGCTAAGAACGACTT
CTCTGACATCGAACTGGCTGCTATCCCGTTCAACACTCTGGCTGACCATTACGGTGAGCGTTTAGCTCGC
GAACAGTTGGCCCTTGAGCATGAGTCTTACGAGATGGGTGAAGCACGCTTCCGCAAGATGTTTGAGCGTC
AACTTAAAGCTGGTGAGGTTGCGGATAACGCTGCCGCCAAGCCTCTCATCACTACCCTACTCCCTAAGAT
GATTGCACGCATCAACGACTGGTTTGAGGAAGTGAAAGCTAAGCGCGGCAAGCGCCCGACAGCCTTCCAG
TTCCTGCAAGAAATCAAGCCGGAAGCCGTAGCGTACATCACCATTAAGACCACTCTGGCTTGCCTAACCA
GTGCTGACAATACAACCGTTCAGGCTGTAGCAAGCGCAATCGGTCGGGCCATTGAGGACGAGGCTCGCTT
CGGTCGTATCCGTGACCTTGAAGCTAAGCACTTCAAGAAAAACGTTGAGGAACAACTCAACAAGCGCGTA
GGGCACGTCTACAAGGGCGGTTCTGGAGGTCACACTCTTTACGCCCCTGGAGGATACGACATTATGGGAT
ATTTGGATCAGATTGGGAACCGCCCAAACCCTCAGGTCGAACTGGGGCCTGTGGACACGTCATGTGCCCT
GATCCTGTGCGATCTGAAGCAAAAGGACACTCCGATCGTCTACGCCTCGGAAGCCTTCTTGTATATGACC
GGATACAGCAATGCAGAGGTGCTCGGCAGGAACTGCAGATTCCTGCAGTCCCCCGACGGGATGGTGAAAC
CAAAGTCGACTCGCAAATATGTGGACTCGAACACGATCAACACCATCCGGAAGGCCATCGACCGGAACGC
CGAGGTCCAGGTGGAGGTGGTCAACTTTAAGAAGAACGGCCAGCGGTTCGTGAACTTTCTGACCATCATT
CCGGTCCGGGATGAAACCGGAGAGTACAGATACTCCATGGGATTCCAGTGCGAAACCGAATAACCTAGGA
GGCATCAAATAAAACGAAAGGCTCAGTCGAAAGACTGGGCCTTTCGTTTTATCTGTTGTTTGTCGGTGAA
CGCTCTCCTGAGTAGGACAAATCCGCCGCCCTAGACCTAGCTGCAGCTAGGGTACGGGTTTTGCTGCCCG
CAAACGGGCTGTTCTGGTGTTGCTAGTTTGTTATCAGAATCGCAGATCCGGCTTCAGCCGGTTTGCCGGC
TGAAAGCGCTATTTCTTCCAGAATTGCCATGATTTTTTCCCCACGGGAGGCGTCACTGGCTCCCGTGTTG
TCGGCAGCTTTGATTCGATAAGCAGCATCGCCTGTTTCAGGCTGTCTATGTGTGACTGTTGAGCTGTAAC
AAGTTGTCTCAGGTGTTCAATTTCATGTTCTAGTTGCTTTGTTTTACTGGTTTCACCTGTTCTATTAGGT
GTTACATGCTGTTCATCTGTTACATTGTCGATCTGTTCATGGTGAACAGCTTTGAATGCACCAAAAACTC
GTAAAAGCTCTGATGTATCTATCTTTTTTACACCGTTTTCATCTGTGCATGCGCCGATCAACGTCTCATT
TTCGCCAGATATCGGCGCGCCGCTTCGTAGCATTTTTATCCATAAGATTAGCGGATCCTACCTGACGCTT
TTTATCGCAACTCTCTACTGTTTCTCCATGGGAGACCACAACGGTTTCCCTCTAGAAATAATTTTGTTTA
ACTTTAAGAAGGAGGTCATACCCGTTTTTTTGGAAGGAGGTAAATTAATTAATGCACACTCTTTACGCCC
CTGGAGGATACGACATTATGGGATATTTGCGGCAGATTAGGAACCGCCCAAACCCTCAGGTCGAACTGGG
GCCTGTGGACACGTCATGTGCCCTGATCCTGTGCGATCTGAAGCAAAAGGACACTCCGATCGTCTACGCC
TCGGAAGCCTTCTTGTATATGACCGGATACAGCAATGCAGAGGTGCTCGGCAGGAACTGCAGATTCCTGC
AGTCCCCCGACGGGATGGTGAAACCAAAGTCGACTCGCAAATATGTGGACTCGAACACGATCAACACCAT
GCGGAAGGCCATCGACCGGAACGCCGAGGTCCAGGTGGAGGTGGTCAACTTTAAGAAGAACGGCCAGCGG
TTCGTGAACTTTCTGACCATGATTCCGGTCCGGGATGAAACCGGAGAGTACAGATACTCCATGGGATTCC
AGTGCGAAACCGAAGGCGGTTCTGGAGGTAAAGCATTTATGCAAGTTGTCGAGGCTGACATGCTCTCTAA
GGGTCTACTCGGTGGCGAGGCGTGGTCTTCGTGGCATAAGGAAGACTCTATTCATGTAGGAGTACGCTGC
ATCGAGATGCTCATTGAGTCAACCGGAATGGTTAGCTTACACCGCCAAAATGCTGGCGTAGTAGGTCAAG
ACTCTGAGACTATCGAACTCGCACCTGAATACGCTGAGGCTATCGCAACCCGTGCAGGTGCGCTGGCTGG
CATCTCTCCGATGTTCCAACCTTGCGTAGTTCCTCCTAAGCCGTGGACTGGCATTACTGGTGGTGGCTAT
TGGGCTAACGGTCGTCGTCCTCTGGCGCTGGTGCGTACTCACAGTAAGAAAGCACTGATGCGCTACGAAG
ACGTTTACATGCCTGAGGTGTACAAAGCGATTAACATTGCGCAAAACACCGCATGGAAAATCAACAAGAA
AGTCCTAGCGGTCGCCAACGTAATCACCAAGTGGAAGCATTGTCCGGTCGAGGACATCCCTGCGATTGAG
CGTGAAGAACTCCCGATGAAACCGGAAGACATCGACATGAATCCTGAGGCTCTCACCGCGTGGAAACGTG
CTGCCGCTGCTGTGTACCGCAAGGACAAGGCTCGCAAGTCTCGCCGTATCAGCCTTGAGTTCATGCTTGA
GCAAGCCAATAAGTTTGCTAACCATAAGGCCATCTGGTTCCCTTACAACATGGACTGGCGCGGTCGTGTT
TACGCTGTGTCAATGTTCAACCCGCAAGGTAACGATATGACCAAAGGACTGCTTACGCTGGCGAAAGGTA
AACCAATCGGTAAGGAAGGTTACTACTGGCTGAAAATCCACGGTGCAAACTGTGCGGGTGTCGATAAGGT
TCCGTTCCCTGAGCGCATCAAGTTCATTGAGGAAAACCACGAGAACATCATGGCTTGCGCTAAGTCTCCA
CTGGAGAACACTTGGTGGGCTGAGCAAGATTCTCCGTTCTGCTTCCTTGCGTTCTGCTTTGAGTACGCTG
GGGTACAGCACCACGGCCTGAGCTATAACTGCTCCCTTCCGCTGGCGTTTGACGGGTCTTGCTCTGGCAT
CCAGCACTTCTCCGCGATGCTCCGAGATGAGGTAGGTGGTCGCGCGGTTAACTTGCTTCCTAGTGAAACC
GTTCAGGACATCTACGGGATTGTTGCTAAGAAAGTCAACGAGATTCTACAAGCAGACGCAATCAATGGGA
CCGATAACGAAGTAGTTACCGTGACCGATGAGAACACTGGTGAAATCTCTGAGAAAGTCAAGCTGGGCAC
TAAGGCACTGGCTGGTCAATGGCTGGCTTACGGTGTTACTCGCAGTGTGACTAAGAGTTCAGTCATGACG
CTGGCTTACGGGTCCAAAGAGTTCGGCTTCCGTCAACAAGTGCTGGAAGATACCATTCAGCCAGCTATTG
ATTCCGGCAAGGGTCTGATGTTCACTCAGCCGAATCAGGCTGCTGGATACATGGCTAAGCTGATTTGGGA
ATCTGTGAGCGTGACGGTGGTAGCTGCGGTTGAAGCAATGAACTGGCTTAAGTCTGCTGCTAAGCTGCTG
GCTGCTGAGGTCAAAGATAAGAAGACTGGAGAGATTCTTCGCAAGCGTTGCGCTGTGCATTGGGTAACTC
CTGATGGTTTCCCTGTGTGGCAGGAATACAAGAAGCCTATTCAGACGCGCTTGAACCTGATGTTCCTCGG
TCAGTTCCGCTTACAGCCTACCATTAACACCAACAAAGATAGCGAGATTGATGCACACAAACAGGAGTCT
GGTATCGCTCCTAACTTTGTACACAGCCAAGACGGTAGCCACCTTCGTAAGACTGTAGTGTGGGCACACG
AGAAGTACGGAATCGAATCTTTTGCACTGATTCACGACTCCTTCGGTACCATTCCGGCTGACGCTGCGAA
CCTGTTCAAAGCAGTGCGCGAAACTATGGTTGACACATATGAGTCTTGTGATGTACTGGCTGATTTCTAC
GACCAGTTCGCTGACCAGTTGCACGAGTCTCAATTGGACAAAATGCCAGCACTTCCGGCTAAAGGTAACT
TGAACCTCCGTGACATCTTAGAGTCGGACTTCGCGTTCGCGTAATCTAGAGGCATCAAATAAAACGAAAG
GCTCAGTCGAAAGACTGGGCCTTTCGTTTTATCTGTTGTTTGTCGGTGAACGCTCTCCTGAGTAGGACAA
ATCCGCCGCCCTAGACCTAGCTGCAGCTAGGGTACGGGTTTTGCTGCCCGCAAACGGGCTGTTCTGGTGT
TGCTAGGATCCATATGGACAGTTTTCCCTTTGATATGTAACGGTGAACAGTTGTTCTACTTTTGTTTGTT
AGTCTTGATGCTTCACTGATAGATACAAGAGCCATAAGAACCTCAGATCCTTCCGTATTTAGCCAGTATG
TTCTCTAGTGTGGTTCGTTGTTTTTGCGTGAGCCATGAGAACGAACCATTGAGATCATACTTACTTTGCA
TGTCACTCAAAAATTTTGCCTCAAAACTGGTGAGCTGAATTTTTGCAGTTAAAGCATCGTGTAGTGTTTT
TCTTAGTCCGTTATGTAGGTAGGAATCTGATGTAATGGTTGTTGGTATTTTGTCACCATTCATTTTTATC
TGGTTGTTCTCAAGTTCGGTTACGAGATCCATTTGTCTATCTAGTTCAACTTGGAAAATCAACGTATCAG
TCGGGCGGCCTCGCTTATCAACCACCAATTTCATATTGCTGTAAGTGTTTAAATCTTTACTTATTGGTTT
CAAAACCCATTGGTTAAGCCTTTTAAACTCATGGTAGTTATTTTCAAGCATTAACATGAACTTAAATTCA
TCAAGGCTAATCTCTATATTTGCCTTGTGAGTTTTCTTTTGTGTTAGTTCTTTTAATAACCACTCATAAA
TCCTCATAGAGTATTTGTTTTCAAAAGACTTAACATGTTCCAGATTATATTTTATGAATTTTTTTAACTG
GAAAAGATAAGGCAATATCTCTTCACTAAAAACTAATTCTAATTTTTCGCTTGAGAACTTGGCATAGTTT
GTCCACTGGAAAATCTCAAAGCCTTTAACCAAAGGATTCCTGATTTCCACAGTTCTCGTCATCAGCTCTC
TGGTTGCTTTAGCTAATACACCATAAGCATTTTCCCTACTGATGTTCATCATCTGAGCGTATTGGTTATA
AGTGAACGATACCGTCCGTTCTTTCCTTGTAGGGTTTTCAATCGTGGGGTTGAGTAGTGCCACACAGCAT
AAAATTAGCTTGGTTTCATGCTCCGTTAAGTCATAGCGACTAATCGCTAGTTCATTTGCTTTGAAAACAA
CTAATTCAGACATACATCTCAATTGGTCTAGGTGATTTTAATCACTATACCAATTGAGATGGGCTAGTCA
ATGATAATTACTAGTCCTTTTCCTTTGAGTTGTGGGTATCTGTAAATTCTGCTAGACCTTTGCTGGAAAA
CTTGTAAATTCTGCTAGACCCTCTGTAAATTCCGCTAGACCTTTGTGTGTTTTTTTTGTTTATATTCAAG
TGGTTATAATTTATAGAATAAAGAAAGAATAAAAAAAGATAAAAAGAATAGATCCCAGCCCTGTGTATAA
CTCACTACTTTAGTCAGTTCCGCAGTATTACAAAAGGATGTCGCAAACGCTGTTTGCTCCTCTACAAAAC
AGACCTTAAAACCCTAAAGGCTTAAGTAGCACCCTCGCAAGCTCGGGCAAATCGCTGAATATTCCTTTTG
TCTCCGACCATCAGGCACCTGAGTCGCTGTCTTTTTCGTGACATTCAGTTCGCTGCGCTCACGGCTCTGG
CAGTGAATGGGGGTAAATGGCACTACAGGCGCCTTTTATGGATTCATGCAAGGAAACTACCCATAATACA
AGAAAAGCCCGTCACGGGCTTCTCAGGGCGTTTTATGGCGGGTCTGCTATGTGGTGCTATCTGACTTTTT
GCTGTTCAGCAGTTCCTGCCCTCTGATTTTCCAGTCTGACCACTTCGGATTATCCCGTGACAGGTCATTC
AGACTGGCTAATGCACCCAGTAAGGCAGCGGTATCATCAACAGGCTTACCCGTCTTACTGTCCCTAGTGC
TTGGATTCTCACCAATAAAAAACGCCCGGCGGCAACCGAGCGTTCTGAACAAATCCAGATGGAGTTCTGA
GGTCATTACTGGATCTATCAACAGGAGTCCAAGCGAGCTCGATATCAAATTACGCCCCGCCCTGCCACTC
ATCGCAGTACTGTTGTAATTCATTAAGCATTCTGCCGACATGGAAGCCATCACAAACGGCATGATGAACC
TGAATCGCCAGCGGCATCAGCACCTTGTCGCCTTGCGTATAATATTTGCCCATGGTGAAAACGGGGGCGA
AGAAGTTGTCCATATTGGCCACGTTTAAATCAAAACTGGTGAAACTCACCCAGGGATTGGCTGAGACGAA
AAACATATTCTCAATAAACCCTTTAGGGAAATAGGCCAGGTTTTCACCGTAACACGCCACATCTTGCGAA
TATATGTGTAGAAACTGCCGGAAATCGTCGTGGTATTCACTCCAGAGCGATGAAAACGTTTCAGTTTGCT
CATGGAAAACGGTGTAACAAGGGTGAACACTATCCCATATCACCAGCTCACCGTCTTTCATTGCCATACG
AAATTCCGGATGAGCATTCATCAGGCGGGCAAGAATGTGAATAAAGGCCGGATAAAACTTGTGCTTATTT
TTCTTTACGGTCTTTAAAAAGGCCGTAATATCCAGCTGAACGGTCTGGTTATAGGTACATTGAGCAACTG
ACTGAAATGCCTCAAAATGTTCTTTACGATGCCATTGGGATATATCAACGGTGGTATATCCAGTGATTTT
TTTCTCCATTTTAGCTTCCTTAGCTCCTGAAAATCTCGATAACTCAAAAAATACGCCCGGTAGTGATCTT
ATTTCATTATGGTGAAAGTTGGAACCTCTTACGTGCCGATCAACGTCTCATTTTCGCCAGATATC
